>Addgene plasmid #91448 | pHH0103_DLG1-1/1 | addgene full sequence | sequence record 192310 | Addgene NGS Result
CATTATTATCATGACATTAACCTATAAAAATAGGCGTATCACGAGGCCCTTTCGTCTTCAAGAATTCCCG
ACACCATCGAATGGTGCAAAACCTTTCGCGGTATGGCATGATAGCGCCCGGAAGAGAGTCAATTCAGGGT
GGTGAATGTGAAACCAGTAACGTTATACGATGTCGCAGAGTATGCCGGTGTCTCTTATCAGACCGTTTCC
CGCGTGGTGAACCAGGCCAGCCACGTTTCTGCGAAAACGCGGGAAAAAGTGGAAGCGGCGATGGCGGAGC
TGAATTACATTCCCAACCGCGTGGCACAACAACTGGCGGGCAAACAGTCGTTGCTGATTGGCGTTGCCAC
CTCCAGTCTGGCCCTGCACGCGCCGTCGCAAATTGTCGCGGCGATTAAATCTCGCGCCGATCAACTGGGT
GCCAGCGTGGTGGTGTCGATGGTAGAACGAAGCGGCGTCGAAGCCTGTAAAGCGGCGGTGCACAATCTTC
TCGCGCAACGCGTCAGTGGGCTGATCATTAACTATCCGCTGGATGACCAGGATGCCATTGCTGTGGAAGC
TGCCTGCACTAATGTTCCGGCGTTATTTCTTGATGTCTCTGACCAGACACCCATCAACAGTATTATTTTC
TCCCATGAAGACGGTACGCGACTGGGCGTGGAGCATCTGGTCGCATTGGGTCACCAGCAAATCGCGCTGT
TAGCGGGCCCATTAAGTTCTGTCTCGGCGCGTCTGCGTCTGGCTGGCTGGCATAAATATCTCACTCGCAA
TCAAATTCAGCCGATAGCGGAACGGGAAGGCGACTGGAGTGCCATGTCCGGTTTTCAACAAACCATGCAA
ATGCTGAATGAGGGCATCGTTCCCACTGCGATGCTGGTTGCCAACGATCAGATGGCGCTGGGCGCAATGC
GCGCCATTACCGAGTCCGGGCTGCGCGTTGGTGCGGATATCTCGGTAGTGGGATACGACGATACCGAAGA
CAGCTCATGTTATATCCCGCCGTTAACCACCATCAAACAGGATTTTCGCCTGCTGGGGCAAACCAGCGTG
GACCGCTTGCTGCAACTCTCTCAGGGCCAGGCGGTGAAGGGCAATCAGCTGTTGCCCGTCTCACTGGTGA
AAAGAAAAACCACCCTGGCGCCCAATACGCAAACCGCCTCTCCCCGCGCGTTGGCCGATTCATTAATGCA
GCTGGCACGACAGGTTTCCCGACTGGAAAGCGGGCAGTGAGCGCAACGCAATTAATGTAAGTTAGCTCAC
TCATTAGGCACAATTCTCATGTTTGACAGCTTATCATCGACTGCACGGTGCACCAATGCTTCTGGCGTCA
GGCAGCCATCGGAAGCTGTGGTATGGCTGTGCAGGTCGTAAATCACTGCATAATTCGTGTCGCTCAAGGC
GCACTCCCGTTCTGGATAATGTTTTTTGCGCCGACATCATAACGGTTCTGGCAAATATTCTGAAATGAGC
TGTTGACAATTAATCATCGGCTCGTATAATGTGTGGAATTGTGAGCGGATAACAATTTCACACAGGAAAC
AGCCAGTCCGTTTAGGTGTTTTCACGAGCACTTCACCAACAAGGACCATAGATTATGAAAATCGAAGAAC
ACCATCACCATCACCATTCCAGCGGTAAGCTTATGTCCCCTATACTAGGTTATTGGAAAATTAAGGGCCT
TGTGCAACCCACTCGACTTCTTTTGGAATATCTTGAAGAAAAATATGAAGAGCATTTGTATGAGCGCGAT
GAAGGTGATAAATGGCGAAACAAAAAGTTTGAATTGGGTTTGGAGTTTCCCAATCTTCCTTATTATATTG
ATGGTGATGTTAAATTAACACAGTCTATGGCCATCATACGTTATATAGCTGACAAGCACAACATGTTGGG
TGGTTGTCCAAAAGAGCGTGCAGAGATTTCAATGCTTGAAGGAGCGGTTTTGGATATTAGATACGGTGTT
TCGAGAATTGCATATAGTAAAGACTTTGAAACTCTCAAAGTTGATTTTCTTAGCAAGCTACCTGAAATGC
TGAAAATGTTCGAAGATCGTTTATGTCATAAAACATATTTAAATGGTGATCATGTAACCCATCCTGACTT
CATGTTGTATGACGCTCTTGATGTTGTTTTATACATGGACCCAATGTGCCTGGATGCGTTCCCAAAATTA
GTTTGTTTTAAAAAACGTATTGAAGCTATCCCACAAATTGATAAGTACTTGAAATCCAGCAAGTATATAG
CATGGCCTTTGCAGGGCTGGCAAGCCACGTTTGGTGGTGGCGACCATCCTCCAAAATCGGATCTGGAAGT
TCTGTTCCAGGGGCCCCTGTCCAGCGGTCTGGTTCCGCGTGGTTCCGGTACCGCGGCCCAGCCGGCCATG
GCCCAGGGCGCGCTGCTGTATGTTCGTGCCCTGTTCGATTATGACAAAACCAAAGATTCCGGTCTGCCAT
CTCAAGGTCTGAACTTCAAATTCGGTGATATTCTGCATGTCATTAACGCCTCCGATGATGAATGGTGGCA
AGCACGTCAAGTTACCCCAGATGGTGAATCCGATGAAGTTGGTGTTATTCCGTCCAAACGTCGTGTTGAA
AAAAAAGCGGCCGCATA
[142 nt withheld, positions 2608-2749]
C
[98 nt withheld, positions 2751-2848]
AGTTTGTACTGGTGACGAAACTCAGTGTCTAGCTAGAGTGGC
[149 nt withheld, positions 2891-3039]
T
[41 nt withheld, positions 3041-3081]
T
[62 nt withheld, positions 3083-3144]
A
[35 nt withheld, positions 3146-3180]
CCTCCCTCAATCGGTTGAATGTCGCCCTTTTGTCTTTGGCGCTGGTAAACCATATGAA
[86 nt withheld, positions 3239-3324]
T
[54 nt withheld, positions 3326-3379]
CTAGCGCCGCCCTATACCTTGTCTGCCTCCCCGCGTTGCGTCGCGGTGCATGGAGCCGGGCCACCTCGAC
CTGAATGGAAGCCGGCGGCACCTCGCTAACGGATTCACCACTCCAAGAATTGGAGCCAATCAATTCTTGC
GGAGAACTGTGAATGCGCAAACCAACCCTTGGCAGAACATATCCATCGCGTCCGCCATCTCCAGCAGCCG
CACGCGGCGCATCTCGGGCAGCGTTGGGTCCTGGCCACGGGTGCGCATGATCGTGCTCCTGTCGTTGAGG
ACCCGGCTAGGCTGGCGGGGTTGCCTTACTGGTTAGCAGAATGAATCACCGATACGCGAGCGAACGTGAA
GCGACTGCTGCTGCAAAACGTCTGCGACCTGAGCAACAACATGAATGGTCTTCGGTTTCCGTGTTTCGTA
AAGTCTGGAAACGCGGAAGTCAGCGCCCTGCACCATTATGTTCCGGATCTGCATCGCAGGATGCTGCTGG
CTACCCTGTGGAACACCTACATCTGTATTAACGAAGCGCTGGCATTGACCCTGAGTGATTTTTCTCTGGT
CCCGCCGCATCCATACCGCCAGTTGTTTACCCTCACAACGTTCCAGTAACCGGGCATGTTCATCATCAGT
AACCCGTATCGTGAGCATCCTCTCTCGTTTCATCGGTATCATTACCCCCATGAACAGAAATCCCCCTTAC
ACGGAGGCATCAGTGACCAAACAGGAAAAAACCGCCCTTAACATGGCCCGCTTTATCAGAAGCCAGACAT
TAACGCTTCTGGAGAAACTCAACGAGCTGGACGCGGATGAACAGGCAGACATCTGTGAATCGCTTCACGA
CCACGCTGATGAGCTTTACCGCAGGATCCGCGAAATTGTAAGCGTTAATATTTTGTTAAAATTCGCGTTA
AATTTTTGTTAAATCAGCTCATTTTTTAACCAATAGGCCGAAATCGGCAAAATCCCTTATAAATCAAAAG
AATAGACCGAGATAGGGT
[37 nt withheld, positions 4378-4414]
AAAGAACGTGGACTCCAACGTCAAAGG
[49 nt withheld, positions 4442-4490]
T
[91 nt withheld, positions 4492-4582]
G
[124 nt withheld, positions 4584-4707]
CGCGGATCCTGCCTCGCGCGTTTCGGTGATGACGGTGAAAACCTCTGACACATGCAGCTCCCGGAGACGG
TCACAGCTTGTCTGTAAGCGGATGCCGGGAGCAGACAAGCCCGTCAGGGCGCGTCAGCGGGTGTTGGCGG
GTGTCGGGGCGCAGCCATGACCCAGTCACGTAGCGATAGCGGAGTGTATACTGGCTTAACTATGCGGCAT
CAGAGCAGATTGTACTGAGAGTGCACCATATGCGGTGTGAAATACCGCACAGATGCGTAAGGAGAAAATA
CCGCATCAGGCGCTCTTCCGCTTCCTCGCTCACTGACTCGCTGCGCTCGGTCGTTCGGCTGCGGCGAGCG
GTATCAGCTCACTCAAAGGCGGTAATACGGTTATCCACAGAATCAGGGGATAACGCAGGAAAGAACATGT
GAGCAAAAGGCCAGCAAAAGGCCAGGAACCGTAAAAAGGCCGCGTTGCTGGCGTTTTTCCATAGGCTCCG
CCCCCCTGACGAGCATCACAAAAATCGACGCTCAAGTCAGAGGTGGCGAAACCCGACAGGACTATAAAGA
TACCAGGGTTTCCCCCTGGAAGCTCCCTCGTGCGCTCTCCTGTTCCGACCCTGCCGCTTACCGGATACCT
GTCCGCCTTTCTCCCTTCGGGAAGCGTGGCGCTTTCTCATAGCTCACGCTGTAGGTATCTCAGTTCGGTG
TAGGTCGTTCGCTCCAAGCTGGGCTGTGTGCACGAACCCCCCGTTCAGCCCGACCGCTGCGCCTTATCCG
GTAACTATCGTCTTGAGTCCAACCCGGTAAGACACGACTTATCGCCACTGGCAGCAGCCACTGGTAACAG
GATTAGCAGAGCGAGGTATGTAGGCGGTGCTACAGAGTTCTTGAAGTGGTGGCCTAACTACGGCTACACT
AGAAGGACAGTATTTGGTATCTGCGCTCTGCTGAAGCCAGTTACCTTCGGAAAAAGAGTTGGTAGCTCTT
GATCCGGCAAACAAACCACCGCTGGTAGCGGTGGTTTTTTTGTTTGCAAGCAGCAGATTACGCGCAGAAA
AAAAGGATCTCAAGAAGATCCTTTGATCTTTTCTACGGGGTCTGACGCTCAGTGGAACGAAAACTCACGT
TAAGGGATTTTGGTCATGAGATTATCAAAAAGGATCTTCACCTAGATCCTTTTAAATTAAAAATGAAGTT
TTAAATCAATCTAAAGTATATATGAGTAAACTTGGTCTGACAGTTACCAATGCTTAATCAGTGAGGCACC
TATCTCAGCGATCTGTCTATTTCGTTCATCCATAGTTGCCTGACTCCCCGTCGTGTAGATAACTACGATA
CGGGAGGGCTTACCATCTGGCCCCAGTGCTGCAATGATACCGCGAGACCCACGCTCACCGGCTCCAGATT
TATCAGCAATAAACCAGCCAGCCGGAAGGGCCGAGCGCAGAAGTGGTCCTGCAACTTTATCCGCCTCCAT
CCAGTCTATTAATTGTTGCCGGGAAGCTAGAGTAAGTAGTTCGCCAGTTAATAGTTTGCGCAACGTTGTT
GCCATTGCTGCAGGCATCGTGGTGTCACGCTCGTCGTTTGGTATGGCTTCATTCAGCTCCGGTTCCCAAC
GATCAAGGCGAGTTACATGATCCCCCATATTGTGCAAAAAAGCGGTTAGCTCCTTCGGTCCTCCGATCGT
TGTCAGAAGTAAGTTGGCCGCAGTGTTATCACTCATGGTTATGGCAGCACTGCATAATTCTCTTACTGTC
ATGCCATCCGTAAGATGCTTTTCTGTGACTGGTGAGTACTCAACCAAGTCATTCTGAGAATAGTGTATGC
GGCGACCGAGTTGCTCTTGCCCGGCGTCAACACGGGATAATACCGCGCCACATAGCAGAACTTTAAAAGT
GCTCATCATTGGAAAACGTTCTTCGGGGCGAAAACTCTCAAGGATCTTACCGCTGTTGAGATCCAGTTCG
ATGTAACCCACTCGTGCACCCAACTGATCTTCAGCATCTTTTACTTTCACCAGCGTTTCTGGGTGAGCAA
AAACAGGAAGGCAAAATGCCGCAAAAAAGGGAATAAGGGCGACACGGAAATGTTGAATACTCATACTCTT
CCTTTTTCAATATTATTGAAGCATTTATCAGGGTTATTGTCTCATGAGCGGATACATATTTGAATGTATT
TAGAAAAATAAACAAATAGGGGTTCCGCGCACATTTCCCCGAAAAGTGCCACCTGACGTCTAAGAAAC
Features (pLannotate 1.2.2; 21 found; start..end, strand, type, name):
     70..147     +  promoter       lacIq promoter: lacI (mutant); In the lacIq allele, a single base change in the promoter boosts expression of the lacI gene about 10-fold.
    148..1230    +  CDS            lacI: lac repressor; lacI; The lac repressor binds to the lac operator to inhibit transcription in E. coli. This inhibition can be relieved by adding lactose or isopropyl-β-D-thiogalactopyranoside (IPTG).
   1243..1264    +  protein_bind   CAP binding site: CAP binding activates transcription in the presence of cAMP. E. coli catabolite activator protein
   1283..1300    +  promoter       tet promoter (fragment): E. coli promoter for tetracycline efflux protein gene
   1473..1501    +  promoter       tac promoter: strong E. coli promoter; hybrid between the trp and lac UV5 promoters
   1509..1525    +  protein_bind   lac operator: The lac repressor binds to the lac operator to inhibit transcription in E. coli. This inhibition can be relieved by adding lactose or isopropyl-β-D-thiogalactopyranoside (IPTG). lac repressor encoded by lacI
   1610..1627    +  CDS            6xHis: 6xHis affinity tag
   1643..2296    +  CDS            GST26_SCHJA: Experimental evidence at protein level: Swiss-Prot protein existence level 1. GST isoenzymes appear to play a central role in the parasite detoxification system. Other functions are also suspected including a role in increasing the solubility of haematin in the parasite gut. From Schistosoma japonicum (Blood fluke).
   2342..2605    +  CDS            Dlg1 (fragment): DLG1_RAT - Also known as Dlgh1. Experimental evidence at protein level: Swiss-Prot protein existence level 1. Essential multidomain scaffolding protein required for normal development (By similarity). Recruits channels, receptors and signaling molecules to discrete plasma membrane domains in polarized cells. Regulates the excitability of cardiac myocytes by modulating the functional expression of Kv4 channels. Functional regulator of Kv1.5 channel (By similarity). May play a role in adherens junction assembly, signal transduction, cell proliferation, synaptogenesis and lymphocyte activation. D
   2612..2659    +  terminator     fd terminator (sequence withheld): central terminator from bacteriophage fd (Otsuka and Kunisawa, 1982)
   2664..2876    +  CDS            M13 gene III (fragment) (sequence partly withheld): pIII; III; minor coat protein
   2891..3361    +  CDS            M13 gene III (fragment) (sequence partly withheld): pIII; III; minor coat protein
   3383..3453    +  CDS            TcR (fragment): tetracycline efflux protein; tet; confers resistance to tetracycline
   3695..4075    -  CDS            YPB1_ECOLX: Protein predicted: Swiss-Prot protein existence level 4. From Escherichia coli.
   4092..4243    +  CDS            rop (fragment): Rop protein, which maintains plasmids at low copy number; rop
   4279..4707    -  rep_origin     f1 ori (sequence partly withheld): f1 bacteriophage origin of replication; arrow indicates direction of (+) strand synthesis
   4716..4755    +  CDS            rop (fragment): Rop protein, which maintains plasmids at low copy number; rop
   4857..4997    +  misc_feature   bom: basis of mobility region from pBR322
   5183..5770    -  rep_origin     ori: high-copy-number ColE1/pMB1/pBR322/pUC origin of replication
   5944..6801    -  CDS            bla: BLAT_ECOLX - Experimental evidence at protein level: Swiss-Prot protein existence level 1. TEM-type are the most prevalent beta-lactamases in enterobacteria; they hydrolyze the beta-lactam bond in susceptible beta-lactam antibiotics, thus conferring resistance to penicillins and cephalosporins. TEM-3 and TEM-4 are capable of hydrolyzing cefotaxime and ceftazidime. TEM-5 is capable of hydrolyzing ceftazidime. TEM-6 is capable of hydrolyzing ceftazidime and aztreonam. TEM-8/CAZ-2, TEM- 16/CAZ-7 and TEM-24/CAZ-6 are markedly active against ceftazidime. IRT- 4 shows resistance to beta-lactamase in
   6802..6906    -  promoter       AmpR promoter: bla
