[The description below was written by a language model from this plasmid's Addgene catalogue record and pLannotate feature annotations shown in this document.]
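Description:
pHH0103_DLG1-1/1 is a bacterial expression plasmid of about 6.9 kb, built on the pHH0103 backbone, for producing and purifying the SH3 domain of human DLG1 (also known as SAP97 or hdlg) in E. coli. It belongs to a set of constructs made for a survey of binding specificities across the human SH3 domain family. The plasmid replicates from a ColE1/pBR322-type origin accompanied by the bom region, is catalogued as low copy, and is selected with ampicillin through the bla (TEM beta-lactamase) gene under its own promoter. An f1 origin is also present, inserted within the rop coding sequence, which therefore appears only as two fragments.

The expression cassette is driven by the strong hybrid tac promoter followed by a lac operator. A plasmid-borne lacI gene under the up-mutated lacIq promoter supplies abundant repressor, so transcription is held off until induced with IPTG. The open reading frame begins with a 6xHis tag, continues into Schistosoma japonicum glutathione S-transferase, and ends with the DLG1 fragment of roughly 254 bp cloned between SfiI and NotI sites. The annotation tool matched this fragment to the rat orthologue, although the catalogue lists it as human. The resulting His-GST-SH3 fusion can be purified on either nickel or glutathione resin.

Downstream of the insert lie an fd phage terminator and two fragments of M13 gene III. Together with the f1 origin, these suggest that the backbone derives from a phagemid display vector, though the record does not say so. Short tet promoter and tetracycline resistance fragments appear to be non-functional pBR322 remnants.
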