Addgene plasmid #91448: pHH0103_DLG1-1/1
Purpose: Protein expression and purification of human SH3 domain construct DLG1-1/1
Depositing lab: Sachdev Sidhu. Depositing organization: University of Toronto. Publication: Comprehensive Analysis of the Human SH3 Domain Family Reveals a Wide Variety of Non-canonical Specificities. Teyra J, Huang H, Jain S, Guan X, Dong A, Liu Y, Tempel W, Min J, Tong Y, Kim PM, Bader GD, Sidhu SS. Structure. 2017 Oct 3;25(10):1598-1610.e3. doi: 10.1016/j.str.2017.07.017. Epub 2017 Sep 7. PubMed 28890361.
Backbone
  Vector backbone: pHH0103
  Vector type: Bacterial Expression
Growth in bacteria
  Bacterial resistance: Ampicillin, 100 μg/mL
  Growth temperature: 37°C
  Growth strain: DH5alpha
  Copy number: Low Copy
Gene/Insert
  Gene/Insert name: DLG1-1/1
  Species: H. sapiens (human)
  Insert size (bp): 254
  Entrez Gene: DLG1 (a.k.a. DLGH1, SAP-97, SAP97, hdlg)
  Cloning method: Restriction Enzyme; 5′ cloning site Sfi1 (unknown if destroyed); 3′ cloning site Not1 (unknown if destroyed)
Terms and licenses: Academic/Nonprofit Terms; Industry Terms: Not Available to Industry
How to cite: pHH0103_DLG1-1/1 was a gift from Sachdev Sidhu (Addgene plasmid # 91448 ; http://n2t.net/addgene:91448 ; RRID:Addgene_91448)
