>Addgene plasmid #91448 | pHH0103_DLG1-1/1 | depositor partial sequence | sequence record 175936 | insert sequence
GGTACCGAATTCGGATCCGCGCGCTGCTGTATGTTCGTGCCCTGTTCGATTATGACAAAACCAAAGATTC
CGGTCTGCCATCTCAAGGTCTGAACTTCAAATTCGGTGATATTCTGCATGTCATTAACGCCTCCGATGAT
GAATGGTGGCAAGCACGTCAAGTTACCCCAGATGGTGAATCCGATGAAGTTGGTGTTATTCCGTCCAAAC
GTCGTGTTGAAAAAAAAGCGGCCGCTAGCTAAGTCGACGAGCTC
